>Addgene plasmid #73483 | 240 pTol2005b | depositor full sequence | sequence record 135629 | pTol2005b Sequence
CCACCTAAATTGTAAGCGTTAATATTTTGTTAAAATTCGCGTTAAATTTTTGTTAAATCAGCTCATTTTT
TAACCAATAGGCCGAAATCGGCAAAATCCCTTATAAATCAAAAGAATAGACCGAGATAGGGT
[37 nt withheld, positions 133-169]
AAAGAACGTGGACTCCAACGTCAAAGG
[49 nt withheld, positions 197-245]
T
[91 nt withheld, positions 247-337]
G
[124 nt withheld, positions 339-462]
CCCATTCGCCATTCAGGCTGCGCAACTGTTGGGAAGGGCGATCGGTGCGGGCCTCTTCGCTATTACGCCA
GCTGGCGAAAGGGGGATGTGCTGCAAGGCGATTAAGTTGGGTAACGCCAGGGTTTTCCCAGTCACGACGT
TGTAAAACGACGGCCAGTGAGCGCGCGTAATACGACTCACTATAGGGCGAATTGGGTACAGGTCATTGCA
CAACACCAGAAATGCCCTCTGATCTGCAAAAGACGTGAATATCTGTTCAGACACCCATATCCACTCTGTT
CCACACAGGTCAGAGGTTTGTCCAGGAGTTCTTGACAGAGGTGTAAAAAGTACTCAAAAATTTTACTCAA
GTGAAAGTACAAGTACTTAGGGAAAATTTTACTCAATTAAAAGTAAAAGTATCTGGCTAGAATCTTACTT
GAGTAAAAGTAAAAAAGTACTCCATTAAAATTGTACTTGAGTATTAAGGAAGTAAAAGTAAAAGCAAGAA
AGAAAACTAGAGATTCTTGTTTAAGCTTTTAATCTCAAAAAACATTAAATGAAATGCATACAAGGTTTTA
TCCTGCTTTAGAACTGTTTGTATTTAATTATCAAACTATAAGACAGACAATCTAATGCCAGTACACGCTA
CTCAAAGTTGTAAAACCTCAGATTTAACTTCAGTAGAAGCTGATTCTCAAAATTGTTAGTGTCAAGCCTA
GCTCTTTTGGGGCTGAAAAGCAATCCTGCAGTGCTGAAAAGCCTCTCACAGGCAGCCGATGCGGGAAGAG
GTGTATTAGTCTTGATAGAGAGGCTGCAAATAGCAGGAAACGTGAGCAGAGACTCCCTGGTGTCTGAAAC
ACAGGCCAGATGGGCCGATATCGCTAGCATCGATGCATGGGCCCTCGAGCATATGAGATCTGTCCCGATC
TTTCTCTTCTGTGCTGTCAATTTAGAGTAGTTTTTGAGGTAATTTGGGTGCATTCTCTGTAAAAACAACA
AATAAATATTTATATTGTATGCAATAAATGTAACAATTACACATACACTCTCTGATTACAGCATTAAAGG
GTTAGTTCACCCAAAAATGAAAAGATGTCATTAATGACTCACCCTCATGTCGTTCCAAGCCCGTAACACC
TCCGTTCATCTTCGGAACACAGTTTAAGATATTTTAGATTTAGTCCGAGAGCTTTCTGTCCCTCCACTGA
AAATGTATGTACGGTATACTGTCCATGTCCAGAAAGGTAATAAAAACATCAAAGTAGTCCATGTGACATC
AGTGGGTTAGGTAGAATTATTTGAAGCATCGAAAATACATTTTGGTCCAAAAATAACAAAACCTACGACT
TTATTCAGCATTGTAGCGTCACTGCGAAGTCGTGAACGCGGATTGACAACAGACCCGGAAGAGAATACAA
TGCCGAATAAAGTCGTAGGTTTTGTTATTTTTGGACCAAAATGTATTCGATGCTTCAAAAAATTCTAACT
AACCCACTGATGTCACATGGACTACTTTGATGTTTTTATTACCTTTCTGGACATGGACAGTATACCGTAC
ATACATTCTCAATGGAGGCACAGAAAGCTCTCGGACTAAATCTAAAATATCTTAAACTGTGTTCTGAAGA
TGAACGGAGGTCTTACGGGCTTGGAACGACATGAGGGCGAGTCATTAATGACATTATTTTCATTTTTGGG
TGAACTAACCCTTTAATAAAACTGACATTTGCAGCCAATTGCACACTTTATAATGTTAAATACTTGTTGA
TTTTAGAAATACAGTAGCATTTAGTGACAATCAAACATTAATTTTATTTCTGATTATATTGACAAAAACA
CAGGACTGTAAGGCTGACATGACAGGGTGAATTGATTTCATTACATTAGTTTTGATGGTAACACTTTTAC
AATAAGGTTCGTTAGTTAACTACATTAGTTAACATGAACTAATAATGAACTGCACGTATACATGTTAATT
TCAACATTTACTAATACTTTATATCTTGTTAACATTAGTTAATGCACTGTGAACTAACATGAACAAACAA
TGAACATCTGTATTTCTATTAACTAACGTTAACAAAGATTAACAGATACAGTAACAAATGTATTGCTCAT
GGTTATTTAATGTTAGTTAATACATGAACTAATCAACCTCATTGTAAAGTGTTACCGTTTTGACAATACA
ACATGTTTGGAAAAAAATTTCTCGCTTGGTTTTCTTGTGTTTTGCATGAATTCAAACACAATGAGAGCAC
GGAATGATAATGATTATTCAAAGCTGCAATAGGCGCCAAATTTCCCGTGGACCTAACGTTACCAATTACA
AATGCATTTTAGCATTTTATTACGTGAGCCTTATATTGTCAATCGCATGCATTAGTGAAAATAGGCCTAC
TACACATATAAAAGGCGCGCCATCAACGTCAAAACATGCACACCCAAAAAAAAAAAAAAAAAAAAAAAAA
AAAACTATCAGTAAAACAAAATACTTAATGTACTTACCTCAATATGCTTCCTTAGGTTTGATGGCGAACT
TTTGAAGGCCGATATTTCTTTATTAAGCGGGAGACAGAGGACACATTTCATCTTGAATGAATCTTTATTT
ACACCACTTAAAGAAAAGAATTCGCGAAGATACGGCCACGGGTGCTCTTGATCCTGTGGCTGATTTTGGA
CTGTGCTGCTCGCAGCTGCTGATGAATCACATACTTCCTCCATTTTCTTCCACTGATTGACTGTTATAAT
TTCCCTAATTTCCAGGTCAAGGTGCTGTGCATTGTGGTAATAGATGTGACATGACGTCACTTCCAAAGGA
CCAATGAACATGTCTGACCAATTTCATATAATGTGAAAACGATTTTCATAGGCAGAATAAATAACATTTA
AATTAAACTGGGCATCAGCGCAATTCAATTGGTTTGGTAATAGCAAGGGAAAATAGAATGAAGTGATCTC
CAAAAAATAAGTACTTTTTGACTGTAAATAAAATTGTAAGGAGTAAAAAGTACTTTTTTTTCTAAAAAAA
TGTAATTAAGTAAAAGTAAAAGTATTGATTTTTAATTGTACTCAAGTAAAGTAAAAATCCCCAAAAATAA
TACTTAAGTACAGTAATCAAGTAAAATTACTCAAGTACTTTACACCTCTGGTTCTTGACCCCCTACCTTC
AGCAAGCCCAGCAGATCCACTAGTTCTAGAGCGGCCGCCACCGCGGTGGAGCTCCAGCTTTTGTTCCCTT
TAGTGAGGGTTAATTGCGCGCTTGGCGTAATCATGGTCATAGCTGTTTCCTGTGTGAAATTGTTATCCGC
TCACAATTCCACACAACATACGAGCCGGAAGCATAAAGTGTAAAGCCTGGGGTGCCTAATGAGTGAGCTA
ACTCACATTAATTGCGTTGCGCTCACTGCCCGCTTTCCAGTCGGGAAACCTGTCGTGCCAGCTGCATTAA
TGAATCGGCCAACGCGCGGGGAGAGGCGGTTTGCGTATTGGGCGCTCTTCCGCTTCCTCGCTCACTGACT
CGCTGCGCTCGGTCGTTCGGCTGCGGCGAGCGGTATCAGCTCACTCAAAGGCGGTAATACGGTTATCCAC
AGAATCAGGGGATAACGCAGGAAAGAACATGTGAGCAAAAGGCCAGCAAAAGGCCAGGAACCGTAAAAAG
GCCGCGTTGCTGGCGTTTTTCCATAGGCTCCGCCCCCCTGACGAGCATCACAAAAATCGACGCTCAAGTC
AGAGGTGGCGAAACCCGACAGGACTATAAAGATACCAGGCGTTTCCCCCTGGAAGCTCCCTCGTGCGCTC
TCCTGTTCCGACCCTGCCGCTTACCGGATACCTGTCCGCCTTTCTCCCTTCGGGAAGCGTGGCGCTTTCT
CATAGCTCACGCTGTAGGTATCTCAGTTCGGTGTAGGTCGTTCGCTCCAAGCTGGGCTGTGTGCACGAAC
CCCCCGTTCAGCCCGACCGCTGCGCCTTATCCGGTAACTATCGTCTTGAGTCCAACCCGGTAAGACACGA
CTTATCGCCACTGGCAGCAGCCACTGGTAACAGGATTAGCAGAGCGAGGTATGTAGGCGGTGCTACAGAG
TTCTTGAAGTGGTGGCCTAACTACGGCTACACTAGAAGGACAGTATTTGGTATCTGCGCTCTGCTGAAGC
CAGTTACCTTCGGAAAAAGAGTTGGTAGCTCTTGATCCGGCAAACAAACCACCGCTGGTAGCGGTGGTTT
TTTTGTTTGCAAGCAGCAGATTACGCGCAGAAAAAAAGGATCTCAAGAAGATCCTTTGATCTTTTCTACG
GGGTCTGACGCTCAGTGGAACGAAAACTCACGTTAAGGGATTTTGGTCATGAGATTATCAAAAAGGATCT
TCACCTAGATCCTTTTAAATTAAAAATGAAGTTTTAAATCAATCTAAAGTATATATGAGTAAACTTGGTC
TGACAGTTACCAATGCTTAATCAGTGAGGCACCTATCTCAGCGATCTGTCTATTTCGTTCATCCATAGTT
GCCTGACTCCCCGTCGTGTAGATAACTACGATACGGGAGGGCTTACCATCTGGCCCCAGTGCTGCAATGA
TACCGCGAGACCCACGCTCACCGGCTCCAGATTTATCAGCAATAAACCAGCCAGCCGGAAGGGCCGAGCG
CAGAAGTGGTCCTGCAACTTTATCCGCCTCCATCCAGTCTATTAATTGTTGCCGGGAAGCTAGAGTAAGT
AGTTCGCCAGTTAATAGTTTGCGCAACGTTGTTGCCATTGCTACAGGCATCGTGGTGTCACGCTCGTCGT
TTGGTATGGCTTCATTCAGCTCCGGTTCCCAACGATCAAGGCGAGTTACATGATCCCCCATGTTGTGCAA
AAAAGCGGTTAGCTCCTTCGGTCCTCCGATCGTTGTCAGAAGTAAGTTGGCCGCAGTGTTATCACTCATG
GTTATGGCAGCACTGCATAATTCTCTTACTGTCATGCCATCCGTAAGATGCTTTTCTGTGACTGGTGAGT
ACTCAACCAAGTCATTCTGAGAATAGTGTATGCGGCGACCGAGTTGCTCTTGCCCGGCGTCAATACGGGA
TAATACCGCGCCACATAGCAGAACTTTAAAAGTGCTCATCATTGGAAAACGTTCTTCGGGGCGAAAACTC
TCAAGGATCTTACCGCTGTTGAGATCCAGTTCGATGTAACCCACTCGTGCACCCAACTGATCTTCAGCAT
CTTTTACTTTCACCAGCGTTTCTGGGTGAGCAAAAACAGGAAGGCAAAATGCCGCAAAAAAGGGAATAAG
GGCGACACGGAAATGTTGAATACTCATACTCTTCCTTTTTCAATATTATTGAAGCATTTATCAGGGTTAT
TGTCTCATGAGCGGATACATATTTGAATGTATTTAGAAAAATAAACAAATAGGGGTTCCGCGCACATTTC
CCCGAAAAGTG
Features (pLannotate 1.2.2; 12 found; start..end, strand, type, name):
     34..462     -  rep_origin     f1 ori (sequence partly withheld): f1 bacteriophage origin of replication; arrow indicates direction of (+) strand synthesis
    467..622     -  CDS            lacZα (fragment): LacZα fragment of β-galactosidase; lacZ fragment
    630..648     +  promoter       T7 promoter: promoter for bacteriophage T7 RNA polymerase
   3626..3666    -  misc_feature   MCS (fragment): pBluescript multiple cloning site
   3679..3697    -  promoter       T3 promoter: promoter for bacteriophage T3 RNA polymerase
   3742..3758    -  protein_bind   lac operator: The lac repressor binds to the lac operator to inhibit transcription in E. coli. This inhibition can be relieved by adding lactose or isopropyl-β-D-thiogalactopyranoside (IPTG). lac repressor encoded by lacI
   3766..3796    -  promoter       lac promoter: promoter for the E. coli lac operon
   3811..3832    -  protein_bind   CAP binding site: CAP binding activates transcription in the presence of cAMP. E. coli catabolite activator protein
   3845..3937    -  CDS            lacI (fragment): lac repressor; lacI; The lac repressor binds to the lac operator to inhibit transcription in E. coli. This inhibition can be relieved by adding lactose or isopropyl-β-D-thiogalactopyranoside (IPTG).
   4120..4708    -  rep_origin     ori: high-copy-number ColE1/pMB1/pBR322/pUC origin of replication
   4879..5739    -  CDS            AmpR: β-lactamase; bla; confers resistance to ampicillin, carbenicillin, and related antibiotics
   5740..5844    -  promoter       AmpR promoter: bla
