[The description below was written by a language model from this plasmid's Addgene catalogue record and pLannotate feature annotations shown in this document.]
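Description:
240 pTol2005b is an empty Tol2 transposon backbone derived from pTol2000. It offers a multiple cloning site into which a user places a cassette by restriction enzyme cloning. The record lists no promoter and no insert, so any expression unit, including promoter, coding sequence and polyadenylation signal, has to be supplied by the user. The associated publication describes vectors for analysing gene function in zebrafish. Tol2 vectors of this kind are generally used to integrate a cloned cassette into the genome: the Tol2 transposase recognises the transposon ends flanking the cloning site and moves the intervening DNA into the chromosome.

The annotated features of the 5,863 nt sequence describe a pBluescript-type plasmid scaffold. It has a high-copy ColE1/pUC origin for propagation in E. coli and an ampicillin resistance gene (β-lactamase) with its own promoter for selection. An f1 phage origin is also present, which can support single-stranded DNA production. Remnants of the lac region are annotated as well: a lacZα fragment, the lac promoter and operator, a CAP binding site and a short lacI fragment. T7 and T3 phage promoters flank the central region, and a fragment of the pBluescript multiple cloning site lies next to the T3 promoter.

The automated annotation leaves roughly 3 kb between the T7 promoter and the MCS fragment unlabelled. The Tol2 transposon arms would be expected to lie in this stretch, but the feature table does not identify them. Their boundaries and the exact set of available restriction sites therefore cannot be stated from this record.
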