Addgene plasmid #73483: 240 pTol2005b
Purpose: (Empty Backbone) Tol2 vector with multi cloning site
Depositing lab: Nathan Lawson. Depositing organization: University of Massachusetts, Worcester. Publication: Gateway compatible vectors for analysis of gene function in the zebrafish. Villefranc JA, Amigo J, Lawson ND. Dev Dyn. 2007 Nov . 236(11):3077-87. 10.1002/dvdy.21354 PubMed 17948311.
Backbone
  Vector backbone: pTol2000
  Vector type: Tol2
  Promoter: none
Growth in bacteria
  Bacterial resistance: Ampicillin, 100 μg/mL
  Growth temperature: 37°C
  Growth strain: DH5alpha
  Copy number: High Copy
Gene/Insert
  Cloning method: Restriction Enzyme
Terms and licenses: Academic/Nonprofit Terms; Industry Terms: Not Available to Industry
How to cite: 240 pTol2005b was a gift from Nathan Lawson (Addgene plasmid # 73483 ; http://n2t.net/addgene:73483 ; RRID:Addgene_73483)
