>Addgene plasmid #73483 | 240 pTol2005b | addgene partial sequence | sequence record 138534 | T7 5'-TAATACGACTCACTATAGGG-3'
AAGACGTGAATATCTGTTCAGACACCCATATCCACTCTGTTCCACACAGGTCAGAGGTTTGTCCAGGAGT
TCTTGACAGAGGTGTAAAAAGTACTCAAAAATTTTACTCAAGTGAAAGTACAAGTACTTAGGGAAAATTT
TACTCAATTAAAAGTAAAAGTATCTGGCTAGAATCTTACTTGAGTAAAAGTAAAAAAGTACTCCATTAAA
ATTGTACTTGAGTATTAAGGAAGTAAAAGTAAAAGCAAGAAAGAAAACTAGAGATTCTTGTTTAAGCTTT
TAATCTCAAAAAACATTAAATGAAATGCATACAAGGTTTTATCCTGCTTTAGAACTGTTTGTATTTAATT
ATCAAACTATAAGACAGACAATCTAATGCCAGTACACGCTACTCAAAGTTGTAAAACCTCAGATTTAACT
TCAGTAGAAGCTGATTCTCAAAATTGTTAGTGTCAAGCCTAGCTCTTTTGGGGCTGAAAAGCAATCCTGC
AGTGCTGAAAAGCCTCTCACAGGCAGCCGATGCGGGAAGAGGTGTATTAGTCTTGATAGAGAGGCTGCAA
ATAGCAGGAAACGTGAGCAGAGACTCCCTGGTGTCTGAAACACAGGCCAGATGGGCCGATATCGCTAGCA
TCGATGCATGGGCCCTCGAGCATATGAGATCTGTCCCGATCTTTCTCTTCTGTGCTGTCAATTTAGAGTA
GTTT
