>Addgene plasmid #73483 | 240 pTol2005b | addgene partial sequence | sequence record 138536 | M13pUC-Rev 5'-AGCGGATAACAATTTCACACAGG-3'
ATTAACCCTCACTAAAGGGAACAAAAGCTGGAGCTCCACCGCGGTGGCGGCCGCTCTAGAACTAGTGGAT
CTGCTGGGCTTGCTGAAGGTAGGGGGTCAAGAACCAGAGGTGTAAAGTACTTGAGTAATTTTACTTGATT
ACTGTACTTAAGTATTATTTTTGGGGATTTTTACTTTACTTGAGTACAATTAAAAATCAATACTTTTACT
TTTACTTAATTACATTTTTTTAGAAAAAAAAGTACTTTTTACTCCTTACAATTTTATTTACAGTCAAAAA
GTACTTATTTTTTGGAGATCACTTCATTCTATTTTCCCTTGCTATTACCAAACCAATTGAATTGCGCTGA
TGCCCAGTTTAATTTAAATGTTATTTATTCTGCCTATGAAAATCGTTTTCACATTATATGAAATTGGTCA
GACATGTTCATTGGTCCTTTGGAAGTGACGTCATGTCACATCTATTACCACAATGCACAGCACCTTGACC
TGGAAATTAGGGAAATTATAACAGTCAATCAGTGGAAGAAAATGGAGGAAGTATGTGATTCATCAGCAGC
TGCGAGCAGCACAGTCCAAAATCAGCCACAGGATCAAGAGCACCCGTGGCCGTATCTTCGCGAATTCTTT
TCTTTAAGTGGTGTAAATAAAGATTCATTCAAGATGAAATGTGTCCTCTGTCTCCCGCTTAATAAAGAAA
TATCGGCCTTCAAAAGTTCGCCATCAAACCTAAGGAAGCATATTGAGGTAAGTACATTAAGTATT
